Addgene plasmid #179817: pPOTv7-blast-mNG
Purpose: Trypanosoma brucei PCR only tagging (pPOT) vector for endogenous gene tagging
Depositing lab: Samuel Dean & Keith Gull. Depositing organization: University of Oxford. Publication: A comprehensive toolkit for protein localization and functional analysis in trypanosomatids. Paterou A, Saez Conde J, Tyc J, Sunter JD, Vaughan S, Gull K, Dean S. Open Biol. 2025 Apr;15(4):240361. doi: 10.1098/rsob.240361. Epub 2025 Apr 2. PubMed 40169015.
Backbone
  Vector backbone: pPOT
  Vector type: Unspecified
Growth in bacteria
  Bacterial resistance: Ampicillin, 100 μg/mL
  Growth temperature: 37°C
  Growth strain: NEB Stable
  Copy number: High Copy
Gene/Insert
  Gene/Insert name: mNG
  Species: Synthetic
  Promoter: read through
  Cloning method: Restriction Enzyme; 5′ cloning site HindIII (not destroyed); 3′ cloning site BamHI (not destroyed)
  Sequencing primers: 5′ cTATGGGTTCTGGTAGTG; 3′ cTTAACTACCCGATCCTG
Terms and licenses: Academic/Nonprofit Terms; Industry Terms: Not Available to Industry
Depositor comments: Please visit https://doi.org/10.1101/2023.04.21.537815 for bioRxiv preprint.
How to cite: pPOTv7-blast-mNG was a gift from Samuel Dean & Keith Gull (Addgene plasmid # 179817 ; http://n2t.net/addgene:179817 ; RRID:Addgene_179817)
