[The description below was written by a language model from this plasmid's Addgene catalogue record and pLannotate feature annotations shown in this document.]
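Description:
pPOTv7-blast-mNG is a template plasmid from the pPOT ("PCR only tagging") series, designed for tagging genes at their endogenous loci in Trypanosoma brucei. It is not meant to be maintained or expressed as a plasmid in the parasite. Instead, it serves as a PCR template from which tagging cassettes are amplified, typically with long primers that add targeting homology to the gene of interest (a general property of PCR-only tagging rather than something stated in the record). In E. coli it is a high-copy, ampicillin-selected plasmid. The annotated backbone carries a ColE1/pUC-type origin, the AmpR β-lactamase gene with its own promoter, an f1 origin, and remnants of a standard cloning vector: lacZα and lacI fragments, lac promoter/operator, and flanking T7 and SP6 promoters.

The payload is the coding sequence for mNeonGreen, a bright, rapidly maturing monomeric green/yellow fluorescent protein, cloned between retained HindIII and BamHI sites. It sits between two copies of the blasticidin S deaminase gene (bsd), all three in the same orientation. This symmetrical arrangement is consistent with a design in which either a marker-then-tag or a tag-then-marker amplicon can be produced, for N- or C-terminal fusions respectively, with blasticidin selection of transfected parasites in both cases. The record lists the promoter as "read through", meaning the cassette has no dedicated promoter and depends on transcription through the integrated locus. The stretches between the coding sequences are not annotated, so the feature table does not identify any RNA-processing elements, linkers or epitope tags there. The construct is used for protein localisation studies in trypanosomatids.
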