Features (pLannotate 1.2.2; 15 found; start..end, strand, type, name):
    171..560     +  CDS            bsd: BSD_ASPTE - Experimental evidence at protein level: Swiss-Prot protein existence level 1. Catalyzes the deamination of the cytosine moiety of the antibiotics blasticidin S, cytomycin and acetylblasticidin S. From Aspergillus terreus.
    957..1664    +  CDS            mNeonGreen: mNeonGreen is a basic (constitutively fluorescent) green/yellow fluorescent protein published in 2013, derived from Branchiostoma lanceolatum. It is reported to be a very rapidly-maturing monomer with moderate acid sensitivity.
   2067..2456    +  CDS            bsd: BSD_ASPTE - Experimental evidence at protein level: Swiss-Prot protein existence level 1. Catalyzes the deamination of the cytosine moiety of the antibiotics blasticidin S, cytomycin and acetylblasticidin S. From Aspergillus terreus.
   2652..2670    -  promoter       SP6 promoter: promoter for bacteriophage SP6 RNA polymerase
   2712..2728    -  protein_bind   lac operator: The lac repressor binds to the lac operator to inhibit transcription in E. coli. This inhibition can be relieved by adding lactose or isopropyl-β-D-thiogalactopyranoside (IPTG). lac repressor encoded by lacI
   2736..2766    -  promoter       lac promoter: promoter for the E. coli lac operon
   2781..2802    -  protein_bind   CAP binding site: CAP binding activates transcription in the presence of cAMP. E. coli catabolite activator protein
   2815..2907    -  CDS            lacI (fragment): lac repressor; lacI; The lac repressor binds to the lac operator to inhibit transcription in E. coli. This inhibition can be relieved by adding lactose or isopropyl-β-D-thiogalactopyranoside (IPTG).
   3090..3678    -  rep_origin     ori: high-copy-number ColE1/pMB1/pBR322/pUC origin of replication
   3849..4709    -  CDS            AmpR: β-lactamase; bla; confers resistance to ampicillin, carbenicillin, and related antibiotics
   4710..4814    -  promoter       AmpR promoter: bla
   4841..4891    +  misc_feature   bom (fragment): basis of mobility region from pBR322
   4892..5347    -  rep_origin     f1 ori (sequence partly withheld): f1 bacteriophage origin of replication; arrow indicates direction of (+) strand synthesis
   5351..5508    -  CDS            lacZα (fragment): LacZα fragment of β-galactosidase; lacZ fragment
   5511..2       +  promoter       T7 promoter (across the origin): promoter for bacteriophage T7 RNA polymerase
>Addgene plasmid #179817 | pPOTv7-blast-mNG | addgene full sequence | sequence record 355468 | Addgene NGS Result
GGGCGAATTGGGCCCGTATAATGCAGACCTGCTGCAAGCTAGGGGCACAGCAAGGTCTTCTGAAATTCAT
GTTTTTTTTTTTTTTACTCTGCATTGCAGTCTCCGCTCTTATTTAGTTTTGCTTTACGTAAGGTCTCGTT
GCTGCCATAAAATAAGCTCTAGTGGAATTCATGCCTTTGTCTCAAGAAGAATCCACCCTCATTGAAAGAG
CAACGGCTACAATCAACAGCATCCCCATCTCTGAAGACTACAGCGTCGCCAGCGCAGCTCTCTCTAGCGA
CGGCCGCATCTTCACTGGTGTCAATGTATATCATTTTACTGGGGGACCTTGTGCAGAACTCGTGGTGCTG
GGCACTGCTGCTGCTGCGGCAGCTGGCAACCTGACTTGTATCGTCGCGATCGGAAATGAGAACAGGGGCA
TCTTGAGCCCCTGCGGACGGTGCCGACAGGTGCTTCTCGACCTGCATCCTGGGATCAAAGCCATAGTGAA
GGACAGTGATGGACAGCCGACGGCAGTTGGGATTCGTGAATTGCTGCCCTCTGGTTATGTGTGGGAGGGC
TAACCATGGTGCCCATTTAGTTGGCCTTTCCCTTGTCTCGTGTCTTTTCCGTGGAAAGGTTCCCGGAGTA
ATCTGATGGCACAGCAGGGAGGTGCGCCTGCAGGTTGGTTAGGAAGGGGGGATGATGTAAAAGAAGAAAA
TGGGGGGATTCGAGCCCCACGCGTTGCTCAAGCTGTGTAGCGCAGGCGTTTCCTTACATATTTCTCTAAC
AGGCACGGAAGCCTAACAAATACACTTGGCTTATTTTTTTGCCCCCTCATGTCTTGTACAAATATTTGCG
ATAGCTTAGCTATCAGCCACATTAATCAAACAAGTATACCAACAAGCCCGAAAACAGAAACTCAACTGCA
ACGGGTACCTATGGGTTCTGGTAGTGGTTCCGGTTCCGGTTCTAAGCTTGTCTCGAAAGGTGAGGAAGAC
AATATGGCCAGCTTGCCAGCAACGCACGAGCTTCATATATTTGGGTCGATCAACGGTGTGGATTTCGACA
TGGTGGGTCAAGGCACAGGTAATCCTAATGACGGGTATGAAGAACTCAATTTGAAGAGCACTAAGGGAGA
TCTCCAGTTTTCCCCGTGGATTCTTGTGCCGCATATTGGTTATGGTTTTCATCAGTACTTACCATACCCC
GATGGAATGTCGCCCTTCCAAGCAGCTATGGTGGACGGCTCGGGGTATCAAGTACATCGCACCATGCAAT
TTGAGGACGGAGCATCCCTCACCGTAAACTACCGCTATACGTATGAGGGGAGCCACATAAAAGGTGAGGC
TCAAGTTAAAGGCACAGGCTTCCCAGCTGACGGCCCGGTCATGACCAATTCATTAACCGCTGCTGATTGG
TGCCGTTCTAAGAAGACCTACCCTAACGACAAGACGATCATTAGTACTTTTAAGTGGAGTTATACCACAG
GAAACGGAAAGCGGTATCGAAGCACTGCTCGAACAACCTACACATTTGCGAAGCCAATGGCCGCGAACTA
CTTGAAGAACCAGCCAATGTATGTGTTTCGAAAAACGGAACTGAAGCATTCGAAAACCGAGCTTAATTTT
AAAGAGTGGCAGAAGGCGTTTACAGACGTGATGGGGATGGACGAATTGTATAAGGGATCCGGATCAGGAT
CTGGATCAGGATCGGGTAGTTAAGAGCTCCGCTGCGCTTAAATGTCTTTCATTATAATCAATGTATAACC
TTTATGTAGTATTTCAATCTATGCCGCTGTGTACGTGCACTGCGGTGCCTATCCTTCGGCATTAGAGAGT
CACTGTTTGTGTAGATCGTAGCTGCATGTCTGACATCTGGTTCATTAGTGCCGTTTTGAGTCTGCACTGT
TGTGCAACTTGATATTCATCACTGCACACCAACCGTGTGTTTCCTCCTTTGGGTGCACCCTTTAATCCTT
GTCTTCTCCTTTTTTGTCTCTTTCCCCCTCGAAAAGGTGTCAAACTACTGCCGCATAAACTACGGTTATC
CCAAATTTAAGAGAAAGCAATAAAGCATCAGCTAGCATGCCTTTGTCTCAAGAAGAATCCACCCTCATTG
AAAGAGCAACGGCTACAATCAACAGCATCCCCATCTCTGAAGACTACAGCGTCGCCAGCGCAGCTCTCTC
TAGCGACGGCCGCATCTTCACTGGTGTCAATGTATATCATTTTACTGGGGGACCTTGTGCAGAACTCGTG
GTGCTGGGCACTGCTGCTGCTGCGGCAGCTGGCAACCTGACTTGTATCGTCGCGATCGGAAATGAGAACA
GGGGCATCTTGAGCCCCTGCGGACGGTGCCGACAGGTGCTTCTCGATCTGCATCCTGGGATCAAAGCCAT
AGTGAAGGACAGTGATGGACAGCCGACGGCAGTTGGGATTCGTGAATTGCTGCCCTCTGGTTATGTGTGG
GAGGGCTAACTCGAGTGCCCATTTAGTTGGCTTTTCCCTTGTCTCGTGTCTTTTCCGTGGAAAGGTTCCC
GGAGTAATCTGATGGCACAGCAGGGAGGTGCGCCTGCAGGTTGGTTAGGAAGGGGGGATGATGTAAAAGA
AGAAAATGGGGGGATTCGAGCCCCGCACAGGTCTCTCAAATTGGATGCATAGCTTGAGTATTCTATAGTG
TCACCTAAATAGCTTGGCGTAATCATGGTCATAGCTGTTTCCTGTGTGAAATTGTTATCCGCTCACAATT
CCACACAACATACGAGCCGGAAGCATAAAGTGTAAAGCCTGGGGTGCCTAATGAGTGAGCTAACTCACAT
TAATTGCGTTGCGCTCACTGCCCGCTTTCCAGTCGGGAAACCTGTCGTGCCAGCTGCATTAATGAATCGG
CCAACGCGCGGGGAGAGGCGGTTTGCGTATTGGGCGCTCTTCCGCTTCCTCGCTCACTGACTCGCTGCGC
TCGGTCGTTCGGCTGCGGCGAGCGGTATCAGCTCACTCAAAGGCGGTAATACGGTTATCCACAGAATCAG
GGGATAACGCAGGAAAGAACATGTGAGCAAAAGGCCAGCAAAAGGCCAGGAACCGTAAAAAGGCCGCGTT
GCTGGCGTTTTTCCATAGGCTCCGCCCCCCTGACGAGCATCACAAAAATCGACGCTCAAGTCAGAGGTGG
CGAAACCCGACAGGACTATAAAGATACCAGGCGTTTCCCCCTGGAAGCTCCCTCGTGCGCTCTCCTGTTC
CGACCCTGCCGCTTACCGGATACCTGTCCGCCTTTCTCCCTTCGGGAAGCGTGGCGCTTTCTCATAGCTC
ACGCTGTAGGTATCTCAGTTCGGTGTAGGTCGTTCGCTCCAAGCTGGGCTGTGTGCACGAACCCCCCGTT
CAGCCCGACCGCTGCGCCTTATCCGGTAACTATCGTCTTGAGTCCAACCCGGTAAGACACGACTTATCGC
CACTGGCAGCAGCCACTGGTAACAGGATTAGCAGAGCGAGGTATGTAGGCGGTGCTACAGAGTTCTTGAA
GTGGTGGCCTAACTACGGCTACACTAGAAGAACAGTATTTGGTATCTGCGCTCTGCTGAAGCCAGTTACC
TTCGGAAAAAGAGTTGGTAGCTCTTGATCCGGCAAACAAACCACCGCTGGTAGCGGTGGTTTTTTTGTTT
GCAAGCAGCAGATTACGCGCAGAAAAAAAGGATCTCAAGAAGATCCTTTGATCTTTTCTACGGGGTCTGA
CGCTCAGTGGAACGAAAACTCACGTTAAGGGATTTTGGTCATGAGATTATCAAAAAGGATCTTCACCTAG
ATCCTTTTAAATTAAAAATGAAGTTTTAAATCAATCTAAAGTATATATGAGTAAACTTGGTCTGACAGTT
ACCAATGCTTAATCAGTGAGGCACCTATCTCAGCGATCTGTCTATTTCGTTCATCCATAGTTGCCTGACT
CCCCGTCGTGTAGATAATTACGATACGGGAGGGCTTACCATCTGGCCCCAGTGCTGCAATGATACCGCGA
GACCCACGCTCACCGGCTCCAGATTTATCAGCAATAAACCAGCCAGCCGGAAGGGCCGAGCGCAGAAGTG
GTCCTGCAACTTTATCCGCCTCCATCCAGTCTATTAATTGTTGCCGGGAAGCTAGAGTAAGTAGTTCGCC
AGTTAATAGTTTGCGCAACGTTGTTGCCATTGCTACAGGCATCGTGGTGTCACGCTCGTCGTTTGGTATG
GCTTCATTCAGCTCCGGTTCCCAACGATCAAGGCGAGTTACATGATCCCCCATGTTGTGCAAAAAAGCGG
TTAGCTCCTTCGGTCCTCCGATCGTTGTCAGAAGTAAGTTGGCCGCAGTGTTATCACTCATGGTTATGGC
AGCACTGCATAATTCTCTTACTGTCATGCCATCCGTAAGATGCTTTTCTGTGACTGGTGAGTACTCAACC
AAGTCATTCTGAGAATAGTGTATGCGGCGACCGAGTTGCTCTTGCCCGGCGTCAATACGGGATAATACCG
CGCCACATAGCAGAACTTTAAAAGTGCTCATCATTGGAAAACGTTCTTCGGGGCGAAAACTCTCAAGGAT
CTTACCGCTGTTGAGATCCAGTTCGATGTAACCCACTCGTGCACCCAACTGATCTTCAGCATCTTTTACT
TTCACCAGCGTTTCTGGGTGAGCAAAAACAGGAAGGCAAAATGCCGCAAAAAAGGGAATAAGGGCGACAC
GGAAATGTTGAATACTCATACTCTTCCTTTTTCAATATTATTGAAGCATTTATCAGGGTTATTGTCTCAT
GAGCGGATACATATTTGAATGTATTTAGAAAAATAAACAAATAGGGGTTCCGCGCACATTTCCCCGAAAA
GTGCCACCTGATGCGGTGTGAAATACCGCACAGATGCGTAAGGAGAAAATACCGCATCAGGAAATTGTAA
GCGTTAATATTTTGTTAAAATTCGCGTTAAATTTTTGTTAAATCAGCTCATTTTTTAACCAATAGGCCGA
AATCGGCAAAATCCCTTATAAATCAAAAGAATAGACCGAGATAGGGT
[37 nt withheld, positions 5018-5054]
AAAGAACGTGGACTCCAACGTCAAAGG
[49 nt withheld, positions 5082-5130]
T
[91 nt withheld, positions 5132-5222]
G
[98 nt withheld, positions 5224-5321]
ACTTAATGCGCCGCTACAGGGCGCGTCCATTCGCCATTCAGGCTGCGCAACTGTTGGGAAGGGCGATCGG
TGCGGGCCTCTTCGCTATTACGCCAGCTGGCGAAAGGGGGATGTGCTGCAAGGCGATTAAGTTGGGTAAC
GCCAGGGTTTTCCCAGTCACGACGTTGTAAAACGACGGCCAGTGAATTGTAATACGACTCACTATA
